Addgene plasmid #68284: SepOTSγ
Purpose: Phosphoserine orthogonal translation system
Depositing lab: Jesse Rinehart. Depositing organization: Yale University. Publication: A flexible codon in genomically recoded Escherichia coli permits programmable protein phosphorylation. Pirman NL, Barber KW, Aerni HR, Ma NJ, Haimovich AD, Rogulina S, Isaacs FJ, Rinehart J. Nat Commun. 2015 Sep 9;6:8130. doi: 10.1038/ncomms9130. PubMed 26350500.
Backbone
  Vector backbone: pKD
  Modifications to backbone: pKD is derived from pKK223-3 (Pharmacia). This plasmid encodes a variant of the phosphoserine orthogonal translation system. Another plasmid encoding a protein of interest with TAG at the proper position is needed for recombinant phosphoprotein expression. See article and supplementary information for cloning information.
  Vector type: Bacterial Expression, Synthetic Biology
Growth in bacteria
  Bacterial resistance: Kanamycin, 25 μg/mL
  Growth temperature: 30°C
  Growth strain: Top10
  Growth instructions: This plasmid is slow growing and may take up to 24 hours to produce colonies.
  Copy number: Unknown
Gene/Insert
  Gene/Insert name: SepRS9/EF-Sep21, 1xtRNA-Sep
  Species: Synthetic
Terms and licenses: Academic/Nonprofit Terms; Industry Terms: Not Available to Industry
Depositor comments: See supplementary information accompanying article for additional cloning information. We recommend introducing this plasmid into a recoded strain of E. coli (no genomic TAG codons) for high-efficiency phoshoprotein expression.
How to cite: SepOTSγ was a gift from Jesse Rinehart (Addgene plasmid # 68284 ; http://n2t.net/addgene:68284 ; RRID:Addgene_68284)
