[The description below was written by a language model from this plasmid's Addgene catalogue record and pLannotate feature annotations shown in this document.]
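Description:
SepOTSγ is a bacterial expression plasmid that carries a variant of the phosphoserine orthogonal translation system, used to incorporate phosphoserine into recombinant proteins in Escherichia coli at amber (TAG) codons. It is built on the pKD backbone, a derivative of pKK223-3. The 7,584-nt sequence annotates a ColE1/pMB1-type origin together with rop and the bom mobility region, which are typical of pBR322-lineage vectors, although the record lists the copy number as unknown. Selection is by kanamycin through an aph(3')-Ia aminoglycoside phosphotransferase gene.

The payload has three components, listed as SepRS9, EF-Sep21 and a single copy of tRNA-Sep. A trc promoter with a lac operator precedes a coding sequence matching the Methanococcus maripaludis phosphoseryl-tRNA synthetase (sepS), which charges the suppressor tRNA with phosphoserine. Because the plasmid is circular, this gene runs almost directly into an open reading frame annotated as E. coli elongation factor Tu (tufB), which corresponds to the engineered EF-Sep variant that delivers the phosphoseryl-tRNA to the ribosome. The layout suggests the two genes are co-transcribed, with the rrnB T1 and T2 terminators downstream. A full lacI gene under the lacIq promoter supplies repressor, so this expression should be IPTG-inducible. The tRNA is annotated at a separate locus followed by a short terminator fragment, and no promoter is annotated for it.

The plasmid supplies only the translation machinery. A second plasmid encoding the protein of interest, with TAG at the desired position, is needed to make a phosphoprotein. The depositor recommends a genomically recoded E. coli strain lacking genomic TAG codons for efficient expression.
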