Features (pLannotate 1.2.2; 23 found; start..end, strand, type, name):
     48..1229    +  CDS            tufB: EFTU2_ECOLI - Experimental evidence at protein level: Swiss-Prot protein existence level 1. (Microbial infection) Upon infection by bacteriophage Qbeta, part of the viral RNA-dependent RNA polymerase complex. With EF-Ts may provide a stabilizing scaffold for the beta (catalytic) subunit. Helps separate the double-stranded RNA of the template and growing RNA during elongation (PubMed:22245970). With the beta subunit helps form the exit tunnel for template RNA. The GTPase activity of this subunit is not required for viral RNA replication (PubMed:20798060). From Escherichia coli (strain K12).
   1242..1265    +  misc_feature   MCS (fragment): pUC18/19 multiple cloning site
   1349..1464    +  ncRNA          5S rRNA: Accession: RF00001 - 5S ribosomal RNA
   1468..1554    +  terminator     rrnB T1 terminator: Escherichia coli rrnB; transcription terminator T1 from the E. coli rrnB gene
   1646..1673    +  terminator     rrnB T2 terminator: transcription terminator T2 from the E. coli rrnB gene
   1718..1828    -  CDS            mbeC (fragment): MBEC_ECOLX - Experimental evidence at protein level: Swiss-Prot protein existence level 1. Required for efficient mobilization of ColE1 plasmid and is thus essential to promote the specific transfer of the plasmid during conjugation. Probably functions by inducing DNA bending, helping the MbeA relaxase to melt the DNA around the nic site and cleave the phosphodiester bond. Binds specifically double-stranded DNA (dsDNA) containing the ColE1 oriT but does not recognize the inverted repeat (IR). From Escherichia coli.
   1869..2060    +  CDS            rop: Rop protein, which maintains plasmids at low copy number; rop
   2162..2304    +  misc_feature   bom: basis of mobility region from pBR322
   2490..3078    -  rep_origin     ori: high-copy-number ColE1/pMB1/pBR322/pUC origin of replication
   3200..4015    +  CDS            KanR: aminoglycoside phosphotransferase; aph(3')-Ia; confers resistance to kanamycin in bacteria or G418 (Geneticin®) in eukaryotes
   4024..4081    -  promoter       AmpR promoter (fragment): bla
   4115..4158    +  CDS            lacI (fragment): lac repressor; lacI; The lac repressor binds to the lac operator to inhibit transcription in E. coli. This inhibition can be relieved by adding lactose or isopropyl-β-D-thiogalactopyranoside (IPTG).
   4253..4324    +  ncRNA          tRNA: Accession: RF00005 - tRNA
   4329..4352    +  misc_feature   MCS (fragment): pUC18/19 multiple cloning site
   4353..4382    +  terminator     bacterial terminator (fragment): putative bacterial transcription terminator
   4410..4442    -  CDS            rop (fragment): Rop protein, which maintains plasmids at low copy number; rop
   4486..4563    +  promoter       lacIq promoter: lacI (mutant); In the lacIq allele, a single base change in the promoter boosts expression of the lacI gene about 10-fold.
   4564..5646    +  CDS            lacI: lac repressor; lacI; The lac repressor binds to the lac operator to inhibit transcription in E. coli. This inhibition can be relieved by adding lactose or isopropyl-β-D-thiogalactopyranoside (IPTG).
   5688..5705    +  promoter       tet promoter (fragment): E. coli promoter for tetracycline efflux protein gene
   5701..5802    -  CDS            yciV (fragment): RNAAM_ECOLI - Also known as trpH From Escherichia coli (strain K12).
   5878..5907    +  promoter       trc promoter: strong E. coli promoter; hybrid between the trp and lac UV5 promoters
   5915..5931    +  protein_bind   lac operator: The lac repressor binds to the lac operator to inhibit transcription in E. coli. This inhibition can be relieved by adding lactose or isopropyl-β-D-thiogalactopyranoside (IPTG). lac repressor encoded by lacI
   5959..7569    +  CDS            sepS: SEPS_METMP - Experimental evidence at protein level: Swiss-Prot protein existence level 1. Catalyzes the attachment of O-phosphoserine (Sep) to tRNA(Cys). From Methanococcus maripaludis (strain S2 / LL).
>Addgene plasmid #68284 | SepOTSγ | depositor full sequence | sequence record 119480 | SepOTSγ sequence 7584 bps
TAAAGTATATTAGTTAAGTATAAGAAGGAGATATACATATGGGATCCATGTCTAAAGAAAAGTTTGAACG
TACAAAACCGCACGTTAACGTCGGTACTATCGGCCACGTTGACCATGGTAAAACAACGCTGACCGCTGCA
ATCACTACCGTACTGGCTAAAACCTACGGCGGTGCTGCTCGCGCATTCGACCAGATCGATAACGCGCCGG
AAGAAAAAGCTCGTGGTATCACCATCAACACTTCTCGGGTTGAATACGACACCCCGACCCGTCACTACGC
ACACGTAGACTGCCCGGGGCACGCCGACTATGTTAAAAACATGATCACCGGTGCTGCGCAGATGGACGGC
GCGATCCTGGTAGTTGCTGCGACTGACGGCCCGATGCCGCAGACTCGTGAGCACATCCTGCTGGGTCGTC
AGGTAGGCGTTCCGTACATCATCGTGTTCCTGAACAAATGCGACATGGTTGATGACGAAGAGCTGCTGGA
ACTGGTTGAAATGGAAGTTCGTGAACTTCTGTCTCAGTACGACTTCCCGGGCGACGACACTCCGATCGTT
CGTGGTTCTGCTCTGAAAGCGCTGGAAGGCGACGCAGAGTGGGAAGCGAAAATCCTGGAACTGGCTGGCT
TCCTGGATTCTTACATTCCGGAACCAGAGCGTGCGATTGACAAGCCGTTCCTGCTGCCGATCGTCGGGGT
ATACTCCATCTCCGGTCGTGGTACCGTTGTTTCGGGTCGTGTAGAACGCGGTATCATCAAAGTTGGTGAA
GAAGTTGAAATCGTTGGTATCAAAGAGACTCAGAAGTCTACCTGTACTGGCGTTGAAATGTTCCGCAAAC
TGCTGGACGAAGGCCGTGCTGGTGAGTGGGTAGGTGTTCTGCTGCGTGGTATCAAACGTGAAGAAATCGA
ACGTGGTCAGGTACTGGCTAAGCCGGGCACCATCAAGCCGCACACCAAGTTCGAATCTGAAGTGTACATT
CTGTCCAAAGATGAAGGCGGCCGTCATACTCCGTTCTTCAAAGGCTACCGTCCGCAGTTCTACTTCCGTA
CTACTGACGTGACTGGTACCATCGAACTGCCGGAAGGCGTAGAGATGGTAATGCCGGGCGACAACATCAA
AATGGTTGTTACCCTGATCCACCCGATCGCGATGGACGACGGTCTGCGTTTCGCAATCCGTGAAGGCGGC
CGTACCGTTGGCGCGGGCGTTGTAGCAAAAGTTCTGAGCTAATGGCGCGCCGTCGACCTGCAGGCATGCA
AGCTTGGCTGTTTTGGCGGATGAGAGAAGATTTTCAGCCTGATACAGATTAAATCAGAACGCAGAAGCGG
TCTGATAAAACAGAATTTGCCTGGCGGCAGTAGCGCGGTGGTCCCACCTGACCCCATGCCGAACTCAGAA
GTGAAACGCCGTAGCGCCGATGGTAGTGTGGGGTCTCCCCATGCGAGAGTAGGGAACTGCCAGGCATCAA
ATAAAACGAAAGGCTCAGTCGAAAGACTGGGCCTTTCGTTTTATCTGTTGTTTGTCGGTGAACGCTCTCC
TGAGTAGGACAAATCCGCCGGGAGCGGATTTGAACGTTGCGAAGCAACGGCCCGGAGGGTGGCGGGCAGG
ACGCCCGCCATAAACTGCCAGGCATCAAATTAAGCAGAAGGCCATCCTGACGGATGGCCTTTTTGCGTTT
CTACAAACTCTTTTTGTTTGCTAGCTTTTCTCTGGTCCCGCCGCATCCATACCGCCAGTTGTTTACCCTC
ACAACGTTCCAGTAACCGGGCATGTTCATCATCAGTAACCCGTATCGTGAGCATCCTCTCTCGTTTCATC
GGTATCATTACCCCCATGAACAGAAATCCCCCTTACACGGAGGCATCAGTGACCAAACAGGAAAAAACCG
CCCTTAACATGGCCCGCTTTATCAGAAGCCAGACATTAACGCTTCTGGAGAAACTCAACGAGCTGGACGC
GGATGAACAGGCAGACATCTGTGAATCGCTTCACGACCACGCTGATGAGCTTTACCGCAGCTGCCTCGCG
CGTTTCGGTGATGACGGTGAAAACCTCTGACACATGCAGCTCCCGGAGACGGTCACAGCTTGTCTGTAAG
CGGATGCCGGGAGCAGACAAGCCCGTCAGGGCGCGTCAGCGGGTGTTGGCGGGTGTCGGGGCGCAGCCAT
GACCCAGTCACGTAGCGATAGCGGAGTGTATACTGGCTTAACTATGCGGCATCAGAGCAGATTGTACTGA
GAGTGCACCATATATGCGGTGTGAAATACCGCACAGATGCGTAAGGAGAAAATACCGCATCAGGCGCTCT
TCCGCTTCCTCGCTCACTGACTCGCTGCGCTCGGTCGTTCGGCTGCGGCGAGCGGTATCAGCTCACTCAA
AGGCGGTAATACGGTTATCCACAGAATCAGGGGATAACGCAGGAAAGAACATGTGAGCAAAAGGCCAGCA
AAAGGCCAGGAACCGTAAAAAGGCCGCGTTGCTGGCGTTTTTCCATAGGCTCCGCCCCCCTGACGAGCAT
CACAAAAATCGACGCTCAAGTCAGAGGTGGCGAAACCCGACAGGACTATAAAGATACCAGGCGTTTCCCC
CTGGAAGCTCCCTCGTGCGCTCTCCTGTTCCGACCCTGCCGCTTACCGGATACCTGTCCGCCTTTCTCCC
TTCGGGAAGCGTGGCGCTTTCTCATAGCTCACGCTGTAGGTATCTCAGTTCGGTGTAGGTCGTTCGCTCC
AAGCTGGGCTGTGTGCACGAACCCCCCGTTCAGCCCGACCGCTGCGCCTTATCCGGTAACTATCGTCTTG
AGTCCAACCCGGTAAGACACGACTTATCGCCACTGGCAGCAGCCACTGGTAACAGGATTAGCAGAGCGAG
GTATGTAGGCGGTGCTACAGAGTTCTTGAAGTGGTGGCCTAACTACGGCTACACTAGAAGGACAGTATTT
GGTATCTGCGCTCTGCTGAAGCCAGTTACCTTCGGAAAAAGAGTTGGTAGCTCTTGATCCGGCAAACAAA
CCACCGCTGGTAGCGGTGGTTTTTTTGTTTGCAAGCAGCAGATTACGCGCAGAAAAAAAGGATCTCAAGA
AGATCCTTTGATCTTTTCTACGGGGTCTGACGCTCAGTGGAACGAAAACTCACGTTAAGGGATTTTGGTC
ATGAACAATAAAACTGTCTGCTTACATAAACAGTAATACAAGGGGTGTTATGAGCCATATTCAACGGGAA
ACGTCTTGCTCTAGGCCGCGATTAAATTCCAACATGGATGCTGATTTATATGGGTATAAATGGGCTCGCG
ATAATGTCGGGCAATCAGGTGCGACAATCTATCGATTGTATGGGAAGCCCGATGCGCCAGAGTTGTTTCT
GAAACATGGCAAAGGTAGCGTTGCCAATGATGTTACAGATGAGATGGTCAGACTAAACTGGCTGACGGAA
TTTATGCCTCTTCCGACCATCAAGCATTTTATCCGTACTCCTGATGATGCATGGTTACTCACCACTGCGA
TCCCCGGGAAAACAGCATTCCAGGTATTAGAAGAATATCCTGATTCAGGTGAAAATATTGTTGATGCGCT
GGCAGTGTTCCTGCGCCGGTTGCATTCGATTCCTGTTTGTAATTGTCCTTTTAACAGCGATCGCGTATTT
CGTCTCGCTCAGGCGCAATCACGAATGAATAACGGTTTGGTTGATGCGAGTGATTTTGATGACGAGCGTA
ATGGCTGGCCTGTTGAACAAGTCTGGAAAGAAATGCATAAACTTTTGCCATTCTCACCGGATTCAGTCGT
CACTCATGGTGATTTCTCACTTGATAACCTTATTTTTGACGAGGGGAAATTAATAGGTTGTATTGATGTT
GGACGAGTCGGAATCGCAGACCGATACCAGGATCTTGCCATCCTATGGAACTGCCTCGGTGAGTTTTCTC
CTTCATTACAGAAACGGCTTTTTCAAAAATATGGTATTGATAATCCTGATATGAGTAAATTGCAGTTTCA
TTTGATGCTCGATGAGTTTTTCTAAGAATTAATTCATGAGCGGATACATATTTGAATGTATTTAGAAAAA
TAAACAAATAGGGGTTCCGCGCACATTTCCCCGAAAAGTGCCACCGCGGCCGCCCTGTTGCCCGTCTCAC
TGGTGAAAAGAAAAACCACCCTGGCGCCGCTTCTTTGAGCGAACGATCAAAAATAAGTGGCGCCCCATCA
AAAAAATATTCTCAACATAAAAAACTTTGTGTAATACTTGTAACGCTGAATTCGCCGGGGTAGTCTAGGG
GTTAGGCAGCGGACTCTAGATCCGCCTTACGTGGGTTCAAATCCCACCCCCGGCTCCAGGATCCTCTAGA
GTCGACCTGCAGATCCTTAGCGAAAGCTAAGGATTTTTTTTAAGCTTGGCACTGGCCGTCGGCGGCCGCT
TTCACCGTCATCACCGAAACGCGCGAGGCAGCAGATCAATTCGCGCGCGAAGGCGAAGCGGCATGCATTT
ACGTTGACACCATCGAATGGTGCAAAACCTTTCGCGGTATGGCATGATAGCGCCCGGAAGAGAGTCAATT
CAGGGTGGTGAATGTGAAACCAGTAACGTTATACGATGTCGCAGAGTATGCCGGTGTCTCTTATCAGACC
GTTTCCCGCGTGGTGAACCAGGCCAGCCACGTTTCTGCGAAAACGCGGGAAAAAGTGGAAGCGGCGATGG
CGGAGCTGAATTACATTCCCAACCGCGTGGCACAACAACTGGCGGGCAAACAGTCGTTGCTGATTGGCGT
TGCCACCTCCAGTCTGGCCCTGCACGCGCCGTCGCAAATTGTCGCGGCGATTAAATCTCGCGCCGATCAA
CTGGGTGCCAGCGTGGTGGTGTCGATGGTAGAACGAAGCGGCGTCGAAGCCTGTAAAGCGGCGGTGCACA
ATCTTCTCGCGCAACGCGTCAGTGGGCTGATCATTAACTATCCGCTGGATGACCAGGATGCCATTGCTGT
GGAAGCTGCCTGCACTAATGTTCCGGCGTTATTTCTTGATGTCTCTGACCAGACACCCATCAACAGTATT
ATTTTCTCCCATGAAGACGGTACGCGACTGGGCGTGGAGCATCTGGTCGCATTGGGTCACCAGCAAATCG
CGCTGTTAGCGGGCCCATTAAGTTCTGTCTCGGCGCGTCTGCGTCTGGCTGGCTGGCATAAATATCTCAC
TCGCAATCAAATTCAGCCGATAGCGGAACGGGAAGGCGACTGGAGTGCCATGTCCGGTTTTCAACAAACC
ATGCAAATGCTGAATGAGGGCATCGTTCCCACTGCGATGCTGGTTGCCAACGATCAGATGGCGCTGGGCG
CAATGCGCGCCATTACCGAGTCCGGGCTGCGCGTTGGTGCGGATATCTCGGTAGTGGGATACGACGATAC
CGAAGACAGCTCATGTTATATCCCGCCGTTAACCACCATCAAACAGGATTTTCGCCTGCTGGGGCAAACC
AGCGTGGACCGCTTGCTGCAACTCTCTCAGGGCCAGGCGGTGAAGGGCAATCAGCTGTTGCCCGTCTCAC
TGGTGAAAAGAAAAACCACCCTGGCGCCCAATACGCAAACCGCCTCTCCCCGCGCGTTGGCCGATTCATT
AATGCAGCTGGCACGACAGGTTTCCCGACTGGAAAGCGGGCAGTGAGCGCAACGCAATTAATGTGAGTTA
GCGCGAATTGATCTGGTTTGACAGCTTATCATCGACTGCACGGTGCACCAATGCTTCTGGCGTCAGGCAG
CCATCGGAAGCTGTGGTATGGCTGTGCAGGTCGTAAATCACTGCATAATTCGTGTCGCTCAAGGCGCACT
CCCGTTCTGGATAATGTTTTTTGCGCCGACATCATAACGGTTCTGGCAAATATTCTGAAATGAGCTGTTG
ACAATTAATCATCCGGCTCGTATAATGTGTGGAATTGTGAGCGGATAACAATTTCACACAGGAAACAGAC
CCATGGCAATGTTTAAAAGAGAAGAAATCATTGAAATGGCCAATAAGGACTTTGAAAAAGCATGGATCGA
AACTAAAGACCTTATAAAAGCTAAAAAGATAAACGAAAGTTACCCAAGAATAAAACCAGTTTTTGGAAAA
ACACACCCTGTAAATGACACTATTGAAAATTTAAGACAGGCATATCTTAGAATGGGTTTTGAAGAATATA
TAAACCCAGTAATTGTCGATGAAAGAGATATTTATAAACAATTCGGCCCAGAAGCTATGGCAGTTTTGGA
TAGATGCTTTTATTTAGCGGGACTTCCAAGACCTGACGTTGGTTTGAGCGATGAAAAAATTTCACAGATT
GAAAAACTTGGAATTAAAGTTTCTGAGCACAAAGAAAGTTTACAAAAAATACTTCACGGATACAAAAAAG
GAACTCTTGATGGTGACGATTTAGTTTTAGAAATTTCAAATGCACTTGAAATTTCAAGCGAGATGGGTTT
AAAAATTTTAGAAGATGTTTTCCCAGAATTTAAGGATTTAACCGCAGTTTCTTCAAAATTAACTTTAAGA
AGCCACATGACTTCAGGATGGTTCCTTACTGTTTCAGACCTCATGAACAAAAAACCCTTGCCATTTAAAC
TCTTTTCAATCGATAGATGTTTTAGAAGAGAACAAAAAGAAGATAAAAGCCACTTAATGACATACCACTC
TGCATCCTGTGCAATTGCAGGTGAAGGCGTGGATATTAATGATGGAAAAGCAATTGCAGAAGGATTATTA
TCCCAATTTGGCTTTACAAACTTTAAATTCATTCCTGATGAAAAGAAAAGTAAATACTACACCCCTGAAA
CACAGACTGAAGTTTACGCATACCACCCAAAATTAAAAGAATGGCTCGAAGTTGCTACATTTGGAGTATA
TTCGCCAGTTGCATTAAGCAAATACGGAATAGATGTACCTGTAATGAATTTGGGTCTTGGTGTTGAAAGA
CTTGCAATGATTTCTGGAAATTTCGCAGATGTTCGAGAAATGGTATATCCTCAGTTTTACGAACACGAAC
TTAATGACCGGGATGTCGCTTCAATGGTAAAACTCGATAAAGTTCCAGTAATGGATGAAATTTACGATTT
AACAAAAGAATTAATTGAGTCATGTGTTAAAAACAAAGATTTAAAATCCCCTTGTGAATTAGCTATTGAA
AAAACGTTTTCATTTGGAAAAACCAAGAAAAATGTAAAAATAAACATTTTTTCAAAAATAGAAGGTAAAA
ATTTACTCGGACCTTCAATTTTAAACGAAATCTACGTTTACGATGGAAATGTAATTGGAATTCCTGAAAG
CTTTGACGGAGTAAAAGAAGAATTTAAAGACTTCTTAGAAAAAGGAAAATCAGAAGGGGTAGCAACAGGC
ATTCGATATATCGATGCGCTTTGCTTTAAAATTACTTCAAAATTAGAAGAAGCATTTGTGTCAAACACTA
CTGAATTCAAAGTTAAAGTTCGACGTGTCAGAAGTTTAAGCGACATTAACTTAAAAATCGATGATATCGC
AATAAAACAGATCATGAGCAAAAATAAAGTAATCGACGTTAGAGGCCCAGTCTTTTTAAATGTCGAAGTA
AAAATTGAATAAGAGCTCGGTACC
