>Addgene plasmid #68284 | SepOTSγ | addgene partial sequence | sequence record 123755 | KanR2-F 5'-GAACTGCCTCGGTGAGTTTT-3'
TATGGTATTGATAATCCTGATATGAGTAAATTGCAGTTTCATTTGATGCTCGATGAGTTTTTCTAAGAAT
TAATTCATGAGCGGATACATATTTGAATGTATTTAGAAAAATAAACAAATAGGGGTTCCGCGCACATTTC
CCCGAAAAGTGCCACCGCGGCCGCCCTGTTGCCCGTCTCACTGGTGAAAAGAAAAACCACCCTGGCGCCG
CTTCTTTGAGCGAACGATCAAAAATAAGTGGCGCCCCATCAAAAAAATATTCTCAACATAAAAAACTTTG
TGTAATACTTGTAACGCTGAATTCGCCGGGGTAGTCTAGGGGTTAGGCAGCGGACTCTAGATCCGCCTTA
CGTGGGTTCAAATCCCACCCCCGGCTCCAGGATCCTCTAGAGTCGACCTGCAGATCCTTAGCGAAAGCTA
AGGATTTTTTTTAAGCTTGGCACTGGCCGTCGGCGGCCGCTTTCACCGTCATCACCGAAACGCGCGAGGC
AGCAGATCAATTCGCGCGCGAAGGCGAAGCGGCATGCATTTACGTTGACACCATCGAATGGTGCAAAACC
TTTCGCGGTATGGCATGATAGCGCCCGGAAGAGAGTCAATTCAGGGTGGTGAATGTGAAACCAGTAACGT
TATACGATGTCGCAGAGTATGCCGGTGTCTCTTATCAGACCGTTTCCCGCGTGGTGAACCAGGCCAGCCA
CGTTTCTGCGAAAACGCGGGAAAAAGTGGAAGCGGCGATGGCGGAGCTGAATTACATTCCCAACCGCGTG
GCACAACAACTGGCGGGCAAACAGTCGTTGCTGATTGGCGTTGCCACCTCCAGTCTGGCCCTGCACGCGC
CGTCGCAAATTGTCGCGGCGATTAAATCTCGCGCCG
